Addgene plasmid #251116: pAT3159-(PB3-Puro-EGFP_7xU6-sgRNA-5xPBSa [MED1-Rank4_COLO320 DM_ AT_sg-297-303])
Purpose: Expression multiple sgRNAs
Depositing lab: Chia-Lin Wei. Depositing organization: University of Washington. Publication: Extrachromosomal DNA associates with nuclear condensates and reorganizes chromatin structures to enhance oncogenic transcription. Taghbalout A, Tung CH, Clow PA, Tjong H, Wang P, Wong CH, Mao DD, Maurya R, Huang MF, Ngan CY, Kim AH, Wei CL. Cancer Cell. 2025 Dec 8;43(12):2191-2205.e6. doi: 10.1016/j.ccell.2025.08.008. Epub 2025 Sep 18. PubMed 40972571.
Backbone
  Vector backbone: piggyBac
  Vector type: Mammalian Expression
  Selectable markers: Puromycin
Growth in bacteria
  Bacterial resistance: Ampicillin, 100 μg/mL
  Growth temperature: 30°C
  Growth strain: NEB Stable
  Copy number: High Copy
Gene/Insert
  Gene/Insert name: sgRNAs
  gRNA/shRNA sequence: Unspecified
  Species: H. sapiens (human)
  Mutation: N/A
  Cloning method: Gateway Cloning
Terms and licenses: Academic/Nonprofit Terms; Industry Terms: Not Available to Industry
How to cite: pAT3159-(PB3-Puro-EGFP_7xU6-sgRNA-5xPBSa [MED1-Rank4_COLO320 DM_ AT_sg-297-303]) was a gift from Chia-Lin Wei (Addgene plasmid # 251116 ; http://n2t.net/addgene:251116 ; RRID:Addgene_251116)
