[The description below was written by a language model from this plasmid's Addgene catalogue record and pLannotate feature annotations shown in this document.]
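Description:
pAT3159 is a piggyBac transposon-based mammalian expression plasmid that delivers an array of seven single-guide RNAs into human cells. In bacteria it replicates from a high-copy ColE1/pUC-type origin and is selected with ampicillin through a complete β-lactamase gene. The annotated sequence also contains a full NeoR/KanR coding sequence, along with fragments of ccdB, lacZα, a Tn5 transposase and lacI that look like backbone or Gateway-destination remnants. The piggyBac terminal repeats implied by the backbone name were not picked up by the automated annotation, and a very short "AAV2 ITR" hit near the end of the array is probably a spurious match.

The payload sits between attB1 and attB2 sites, consistent with the recorded Gateway assembly. It consists of seven tandem units, each with a human U6 RNA polymerase III promoter driving a Streptococcus pyogenes Cas9-type guide. The scaffold is annotated only in fragments within each unit, which fits the "5xPBSa" label in the name: Pumilio-binding-site repeats appended to the sgRNA so that a PUF-domain fusion protein can be recruited to the targeted locus. The record itself does not spell out this function. The spacer sequences are also not given, but the name indicates guides sg-297 to 303 against a region labelled MED1-Rank4 in COLO320 DM cells.

Upstream and in the opposite orientation, a mouse PGK promoter drives a puromycin resistance–EGFP cassette ending in a bGH polyadenylation signal, allowing drug selection and fluorescent tracking of cells carrying the transposon. No Cas9 or transposase is encoded here, so both would have to be supplied separately. The stated purpose is simply expression of multiple sgRNAs, in the context of work on extrachromosomal DNA and nuclear condensates.
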