Features (pLannotate 1.2.2; 43 found; start..end, strand, type, name):
      2..94      +  CDS            lacI (fragment): lac repressor; lacI; The lac repressor binds to the lac operator to inhibit transcription in E. coli. This inhibition can be relieved by adding lactose or isopropyl-β-D-thiogalactopyranoside (IPTG).
    107..128     +  protein_bind   CAP binding site: CAP binding activates transcription in the presence of cAMP. E. coli catabolite activator protein
    143..173     +  promoter       lac promoter: promoter for the E. coli lac operon
    177..199     +  protein_bind   lac operator (fragment): The lac repressor binds to the lac operator to inhibit transcription in E. coli. This inhibition can be relieved by adding lactose or isopropyl-β-D-thiogalactopyranoside (IPTG). lac repressor encoded by lacI
    242..260     +  promoter       T3 promoter: promoter for bacteriophage T3 RNA polymerase
    630..854     -  polyA_signal   bGH poly(A) signal: bovine growth hormone polyadenylation signal
    882..1601    -  CDS            EGFP: the original enhanced GFP (Yang et al., 1996) mammalian codon-optimized
   1608..2204    -  CDS            PuroR (fragment): puromycin N-acetyltransferase; pac from Streptomyces; confers resistance to puromycin
   2224..2723    -  promoter       PGK promoter: mouse phosphoglycerate kinase 1 promoter
   2741..2765    +  protein_bind   attB1: mutant version of attB; recombination site for the Gateway® BP reaction BP Clonase™
   2780..3020    +  promoter       U6 promoter: RNA polymerase III promoter for human U6 snRNA
   3068..3135    +  misc_RNA       tracrRNA (fragment): trans-activating CRISPR RNA for the Streptococcus pyogenes CRISPR/Cas9 system
   3217..3259    +  misc_RNA       gRNA scaffold (fragment): guide RNA scaffold for the Streptococcus pyogenes CRISPR/Cas9 system
   3321..3561    +  promoter       U6 promoter: RNA polymerase III promoter for human U6 snRNA
   3608..3675    +  misc_RNA       tracrRNA (fragment): trans-activating CRISPR RNA for the Streptococcus pyogenes CRISPR/Cas9 system
   3757..3799    +  misc_RNA       gRNA scaffold (fragment): guide RNA scaffold for the Streptococcus pyogenes CRISPR/Cas9 system
   3866..4106    +  promoter       U6 promoter: RNA polymerase III promoter for human U6 snRNA
   4154..4221    +  misc_RNA       tracrRNA (fragment): trans-activating CRISPR RNA for the Streptococcus pyogenes CRISPR/Cas9 system
   4303..4345    +  misc_RNA       gRNA scaffold (fragment): guide RNA scaffold for the Streptococcus pyogenes CRISPR/Cas9 system
   4411..4651    +  promoter       U6 promoter: RNA polymerase III promoter for human U6 snRNA
   4698..4765    +  misc_RNA       tracrRNA (fragment): trans-activating CRISPR RNA for the Streptococcus pyogenes CRISPR/Cas9 system
   4847..4889    +  misc_RNA       gRNA scaffold (fragment): guide RNA scaffold for the Streptococcus pyogenes CRISPR/Cas9 system
   4957..5197    +  promoter       U6 promoter: RNA polymerase III promoter for human U6 snRNA
   5244..5311    +  misc_RNA       tracrRNA (fragment): trans-activating CRISPR RNA for the Streptococcus pyogenes CRISPR/Cas9 system
   5393..5435    +  misc_RNA       gRNA scaffold (fragment): guide RNA scaffold for the Streptococcus pyogenes CRISPR/Cas9 system
   5504..5744    +  promoter       U6 promoter: RNA polymerase III promoter for human U6 snRNA
   5791..5858    +  misc_RNA       tracrRNA (fragment): trans-activating CRISPR RNA for the Streptococcus pyogenes CRISPR/Cas9 system
   5940..5982    +  misc_RNA       gRNA scaffold (fragment): guide RNA scaffold for the Streptococcus pyogenes CRISPR/Cas9 system
   6052..6292    +  promoter       U6 promoter: RNA polymerase III promoter for human U6 snRNA
   6340..6407    +  misc_RNA       tracrRNA (fragment): trans-activating CRISPR RNA for the Streptococcus pyogenes CRISPR/Cas9 system
   6489..6531    +  misc_RNA       gRNA scaffold (fragment): guide RNA scaffold for the Streptococcus pyogenes CRISPR/Cas9 system
   6594..6617    +  repeat_region  AAV2 ITR (fragment): inverted terminal repeat of adeno-associated virus serotype 2 inverted
   6660..6684    -  protein_bind   attB2: mutant version of attB; recombination site for the Gateway® BP reaction BP Clonase™
   7037..7055    -  promoter       T7 promoter: promoter for bacteriophage T7 RNA polymerase
   7058..7205    +  CDS            lacZα (fragment): LacZα fragment of β-galactosidase; lacZ fragment
   7215..7518    +  CDS            ccdB (fragment): CcdB, a bacterial toxin that poisons DNA gyrase; ccdB; Plasmids containing the ccdB gene cannot be propagated in standard E. coli strains.
   7566..7835    +  CDS            tnpA (fragment): TN5P_ECOLX - Also known as tnp. Experimental evidence at protein level: Swiss-Prot protein existence level 1. Mediates transposition of transposon Tn5 by a 'cut and paste' mechanism. First, the monomeric transposase binds the 19 bp inverted DNA repeats flanking the transposon. Then, dimerization of the DNA- bound transposase creates a synaptic DNA complex. After nicking of the first DNA strand, excision of the transposon proceeds through a series of intermediates. The transposase then mediates the insertion of the transposon at a new site by strand transfer. The activity of the wild- type tran
   7867..8661    +  CDS            NeoR/KanR: aminoglycoside phosphotransferase from Tn5; aph(3')-II (or nptII); confers resistance to neomycin, kanamycin, and G418 (Geneticin®)
   8682..8732    -  misc_feature   bom (fragment): basis of mobility region from pBR322
   8759..8818    +  promoter       AmpR promoter (fragment): bla
   8911..9771    -  CDS            AmpR: β-lactamase; bla; confers resistance to ampicillin, carbenicillin, and related antibiotics
   9772..9824    -  promoter       AmpR promoter (fragment): bla
   9895..10483   +  rep_origin     ori: high-copy-number ColE1/pMB1/pBR322/pUC origin of replication
>Addgene plasmid #251116 | pAT3159-(PB3-Puro-EGFP_7xU6-sgRNA-5xPBSa [MED1-Rank4_COLO320 DM_ AT_sg-297-303]) | addgene full sequence | sequence record 499700 | Addgene NGS Result
AGCGCCCAATACGCAAACCGCCTCTCCCCGCGCGTTGGCCGATTCATTAATGCAGCTGGCACGACAGGTT
TCCCGACTGGAAAGCGGGCAGTGAGCGCAACGCAATTAATGTGAGTTAGCTCACTCATTAGGCACCCCAG
GCTTTACACTTTATGCTTCCGGCTCGTATGTTGTGTGGAATTGTGAGCGGATAACAATTTCACACAGGAA
ACAGCTATGACCATGATTACGCCAAGCTCAGAATTAACCCTCACTAAAGGGACTAGTCCTGCAGGTTTAA
ACGAATTCGCCCTTTTAACCCTAGAAAGATAGTCTGCGTAAAATTGACGCATGCATTCTTGAAATATTGC
TCTCTCTTTCTAAATAGCGCGAATCCGTCGCTGTGCATTTAGGACATCTCAGTCGCCGCTTGGAGCTCCC
GTGAGGCGTGCTTGTCAATGCGGTAAGTGTCACTGATTTTGAACTATAACGACCGCGTGAGTCAAAATGA
CGCATGATTATCTTTTACGTGACTTTTAAGATTTAACTCATACGATAATTATATTGTTATTTCATGTTCT
ACTTACGTGATAACTTATTATATATATATTTTCTTGTTATAGATATCAACTAGAATGCTAGCTCAGAAGC
CATAGAGCCCACCGCATCCCCAGCATGCCTGCTATTGTCTTCCCAATCCTCCCCCTTGCTGTCCTGCCCC
ACCCCACCCCCCAGAATAGAATGACACCTACTCAGACAATGCGATGCAATTTCCTCATTTTATTAGGAAA
GGACAGTGGGAGTGGCACCTTCCAGGGTCAAGGAAGGCACGGGGGAGGGGCAAACAACAGATGGCTGGCA
ACTAGAAGGCACAGTCGAGGCTGATCAGCGAGCTCTAGAGCTTACTTGTACAGCTCGTCCATGCCGAGAG
TGATCCCGGCGGCGGTCACGAACTCCAGCAGGACCATGTGATCGCGCTTCTCGTTGGGGTCTTTGCTCAG
GGCGGACTGGGTGCTCAGGTAGTGGTTGTCGGGCAGCAGCACGGGGCCGTCGCCGATGGGGGTGTTCTGC
TGGTAGTGGTCGGCGAGCTGCACGCTGCCGTCCTCGATGTTGTGGCGGATCTTGAAGTTCACCTTGATGC
CGTTCTTCTGCTTGTCGGCCATGATATAGACGTTGTGGCTGTTGTAGTTGTACTCCAGCTTGTGCCCCAG
GATGTTGCCGTCCTCCTTGAAGTCGATGCCCTTCAGCTCGATGCGGTTCACCAGGGTGTCGCCCTCGAAC
TTCACCTCGGCGCGGGTCTTGTAGTTGCCGTCGTCCTTGAAGAAGATGGTGCGCTCCTGGACGTAGCCTT
CGGGCATGGCGGACTTGAAGAAGTCGTGCTGCTTCATGTGGTCGGGGTAGCGGCTGAAGCACTGCACGCC
GTAGGTCAGGGTGGTCACGAGGGTGGGCCAGGGCACGGGCAGCTTGCCGGTGGTGCAGATGAACTTCAGG
GTCAGCTTGCCGTAGGTGGCATCGCCCTCGCCCTCGCCGGACACGCTGAACTTGTGGCCGTTTACGTCGC
CGTCCAGCTCGACCAGGATGGGCACCACCCCGGTGAACAGCTCCTCGCCCTTGCTCACCATGGAAGTGGC
ACCGGGCTTGCGGGTCATGCACCAGGTGCGCGGTCCTTCGGGCACCTCGACGTCGGCGGTGACGGTGAAG
CCGAGCCGCTCGTAGAAGGGGAGGTTGCGGGGCGCGGAGGTCTCCAGGAAGGCGGGCACCCCGGCGCGCT
CGGCCGCCTCCACTCCGGGGAGCACGACGGCGCTGCCCAGACCCTTGCCCTGGTGGTCGGGCGAGACGCC
GACGGTGGCCAGGAACCACGCGGGCTCCTTGGGCCGGTGCGGCGCCAGGAGGCCTTCCATCTGTTGCTGC
GCGGCCAGCCGGGAACCGCTCAACTCGGCCATGCGCGGGCCGATCTCGGCGAACACCGCCCCCGCTTCGA
CGCTCTCCGGCGTGGTCCAGACCGCCACCGCGGCGCCGTCGTCCGCGACCCACACCTTGCCGATGTCGAG
CCCGACGCGCGTGAGGAAGAGTTCTTGCAGCTCGGTGACCCGCTCGATGTGGCGGTCCGGATCGACGGTG
TGGCGCGTGGCGGGGTAGTCGGCGAACGCGGCGGCGAGGGTGCGTACGGCCCTGGGGACGTCGTCGCGGG
TGGCGAGGCGCACCGTGGGCTTGTACTCGGTCATGGTGGCGTTGGCTGCAGGTCGAAAGGCCCGGAGATG
AGGAAGAGGAGAACAGCGCGGCAGACGTGCGCTTTTGAAGCGTGCAGAATGCCGGGCCTCCGGAGGACCT
TCGGGCGCCCGCCCCGCCCCTGAGCCCGCCCCTGAGCCCGCCCCCGGACCCACCCCTTCCCAGCCTCTGA
GCCCAGAAAGCGAAGGAGCAAAGCTGCTATTGGCCGCTGCCCCAAAGGCCTACCCGCTTCCATTGCTCAG
CGGTGCTGTCCATCTGCACGAGACTAGTGAGACGTGCTACTTCCATTTGTCACGTCCTGCACGACGCGAG
CTGCGGGGCGGGGGGGAACTTCCTGACTAGGGGAGGAGTAGAAGGTGGCGCGAAGGGGCCACCAAAGAAC
GGAGCCGGTTGGCGCCTACCGGTGGATGTGGAATGTGTGCGAGGCCAGAGGCCACTTGTGTAGCGCCAAG
TGCCCAGCGGGGCTGCTAAAGCGCATGCTCCAGACTGCCTTGGGAAAAGCGCCTCCCCTACCCGGTAGAA
TTGGCGCGCCACAAGTTTGTACAAAAAAGCAGGCTCCGAATTCACCGGTGAGGGCCTATTTCCCATGATT
CCTTCATATTTGCATATACGATACAAGGCTGTTAGAGAGATAATTGGAATTAATTTGACTGTAAACACAA
AGATATTAGTACAAAATACGTGACGTAGAAAGTAATAATTTCTTGGGTAGTTTGCAGTTTTAAAATTATG
TTTTAAAATGGACTATCATATGCTTACCGTAACTTGAAAGTATTTCGATTTCTTGGCTTTATATATCTTG
TGGAAAGGACGAAACACCGCTTCGGTTCCATCAATGGGTGTTTAAGAGCTATGCTGGAAACAGCATAGCA
AGTTTAAATAAGGCTAGTCCGTTATCAACTTGAAAAAGTGGCACCGAGTCGGTGCCAATTGCCTGTGCAG
ATTGTATGTAGCCTGTATGTAGCCTGTATGTAGCCTGTATGTAGCCTGTATGTAAGATCTTTTTTTGTTT
TAGAGCTAGAAATAGCAAGTTAAAATAAGGCTAGTCCGTAGCGCGTGCGCCAATTCTGCAGACAAATGGC
GGCGCGCCGCCTCTAGACATGTGGCGCGCCGAGGGCCTATTTCCCATGATTCCTTCATATTTGCATATAC
GATACAAGGCTGTTAGAGAGATAATTGGAATTAATTTGACTGTAAACACAAAGATATTAGTACAAAATAC
GTGACGTAGAAAGTAATAATTTCTTGGGTAGTTTGCAGTTTTAAAATTATGTTTTAAAATGGACTATCAT
ATGCTTACCGTAACTTGAAAGTATTTCGATTTCTTGGCTTTATATATCTTGTGGAAAGGACGAAACACCG
GAAGTCCGGTCCCGCGGTTGTTTAAGAGCTATGCTGGAAACAGCATAGCAAGTTTAAATAAGGCTAGTCC
GTTATCAACTTGAAAAAGTGGCACCGAGTCGGTGCCAATTGCCTGTGCAGATTGTATGTAGCCTGTATGT
AGCCTGTATGTAGCCTGTATGTAGCCTGTATGTAAGATCTTTTTTTGTTTTAGAGCTAGAAATAGCAAGT
TAAAATAAGGCTAGTCCGTAGCGCGTGCGCCAATTCTGCAGACAAATGGCGGCGCGCCGCGGCCGCTCTA
GACATGTGGCGCGCCGAGGGCCTATTTCCCATGATTCCTTCATATTTGCATATACGATACAAGGCTGTTA
GAGAGATAATTGGAATTAATTTGACTGTAAACACAAAGATATTAGTACAAAATACGTGACGTAGAAAGTA
ATAATTTCTTGGGTAGTTTGCAGTTTTAAAATTATGTTTTAAAATGGACTATCATATGCTTACCGTAACT
TGAAAGTATTTCGATTTCTTGGCTTTATATATCTTGTGGAAAGGACGAAACACCGCGCGCAGTGCGTTCT
CGGTGGTTTAAGAGCTATGCTGGAAACAGCATAGCAAGTTTAAATAAGGCTAGTCCGTTATCAACTTGAA
AAAGTGGCACCGAGTCGGTGCCAATTGCCTGTGCAGATTGTATGTAGCCTGTATGTAGCCTGTATGTAGC
CTGTATGTAGCCTGTATGTAAGATCTTTTTTTGTTTTAGAGCTAGAAATAGCAAGTTAAAATAAGGCTAG
TCCGTAGCGCGTGCGCCAATTCTGCAGACAAATGGCGGCGCGCCGCGGCCGCCTGAACATGTGGCGCGCC
GAGGGCCTATTTCCCATGATTCCTTCATATTTGCATATACGATACAAGGCTGTTAGAGAGATAATTGGAA
TTAATTTGACTGTAAACACAAAGATATTAGTACAAAATACGTGACGTAGAAAGTAATAATTTCTTGGGTA
GTTTGCAGTTTTAAAATTATGTTTTAAAATGGACTATCATATGCTTACCGTAACTTGAAAGTATTTCGAT
TTCTTGGCTTTATATATCTTGTGGAAAGGACGAAACACCGCTGTAGTAATTCCAGCGAGGTTTAAGAGCT
ATGCTGGAAACAGCATAGCAAGTTTAAATAAGGCTAGTCCGTTATCAACTTGAAAAAGTGGCACCGAGTC
GGTGCCAATTGCCTGTGCAGATTGTATGTAGCCTGTATGTAGCCTGTATGTAGCCTGTATGTAGCCTGTA
TGTAAGATCTTTTTTTGTTTTAGAGCTAGAAATAGCAAGTTAAAATAAGGCTAGTCCGTAGCGCGTGCGC
CAATTCTGCAGACAAATGGCGGCGCGCCGCGGCCGCTCTAGAACATGTGGCGCGCCGAGGGCCTATTTCC
CATGATTCCTTCATATTTGCATATACGATACAAGGCTGTTAGAGAGATAATTGGAATTAATTTGACTGTA
AACACAAAGATATTAGTACAAAATACGTGACGTAGAAAGTAATAATTTCTTGGGTAGTTTGCAGTTTTAA
AATTATGTTTTAAAATGGACTATCATATGCTTACCGTAACTTGAAAGTATTTCGATTTCTTGGCTTTATA
TATCTTGTGGAAAGGACGAAACACCGCCGTATTTCTACTGCGACGGTTTAAGAGCTATGCTGGAAACAGC
ATAGCAAGTTTAAATAAGGCTAGTCCGTTATCAACTTGAAAAAGTGGCACCGAGTCGGTGCCAATTGCCT
GTGCAGATTGTATGTAGCCTGTATGTAGCCTGTATGTAGCCTGTATGTAGCCTGTATGTAAGATCTTTTT
TTGTTTTAGAGCTAGAAATAGCAAGTTAAAATAAGGCTAGTCCGTAGCGCGTGCGCCAATTCTGCAGACA
AATGGCGGCGCGCCGCGGCCGCTCTAGAGACATGTGGCGCGCCGAGGGCCTATTTCCCATGATTCCTTCA
TATTTGCATATACGATACAAGGCTGTTAGAGAGATAATTGGAATTAATTTGACTGTAAACACAAAGATAT
TAGTACAAAATACGTGACGTAGAAAGTAATAATTTCTTGGGTAGTTTGCAGTTTTAAAATTATGTTTTAA
AATGGACTATCATATGCTTACCGTAACTTGAAAGTATTTCGATTTCTTGGCTTTATATATCTTGTGGAAA
GGACGAAACACCGATTCCTACCGTCGTCTGAGGTTTAAGAGCTATGCTGGAAACAGCATAGCAAGTTTAA
ATAAGGCTAGTCCGTTATCAACTTGAAAAAGTGGCACCGAGTCGGTGCCAATTGCCTGTGCAGATTGTAT
GTAGCCTGTATGTAGCCTGTATGTAGCCTGTATGTAGCCTGTATGTAAGATCTTTTTTTGTTTTAGAGCT
AGAAATAGCAAGTTAAAATAAGGCTAGTCCGTAGCGCGTGCGCCAATTCTGCAGACAAATGGCGGCGCGC
CGCGGCCGCTCTAGAGGACATGTGGCGCGCCGAGGGCCTATTTCCCATGATTCCTTCATATTTGCATATA
CGATACAAGGCTGTTAGAGAGATAATTGGAATTAATTTGACTGTAAACACAAAGATATTAGTACAAAATA
CGTGACGTAGAAAGTAATAATTTCTTGGGTAGTTTGCAGTTTTAAAATTATGTTTTAAAATGGACTATCA
TATGCTTACCGTAACTTGAAAGTATTTCGATTTCTTGGCTTTATATATCTTGTGGAAAGGACGAAACACC
GTTGGCCCTTAGAGCCTATACGTTTAAGAGCTATGCTGGAAACAGCATAGCAAGTTTAAATAAGGCTAGT
CCGTTATCAACTTGAAAAAGTGGCACCGAGTCGGTGCCAATTGCCTGTGCAGATTGTATGTAGCCTGTAT
GTAGCCTGTATGTAGCCTGTATGTAGCCTGTATGTAAGATCTTTTTTTGTTTTAGAGCTAGAAATAGCAA
GTTAAAATAAGGCTAGTCCGTAGCGCGTGCGCCAATTCTGCAGACAAATGGCGGCGCGCCGCCTCTAGAG
GTACCGCGGCCGCAGGAACCCCTAGTGATGGAGTTGGGTAGATCTTTTTTTGTTTTGGCGCGCCTTAATT
AAGAATTCGACCCAGCTTTCTTGTACAAAGTGGTTGATATCCAGCACAGTGGCGGCCGCTCGAGTCTAGA
GGGCCCGCGGTTCGAAGGCGCGCCGGCTCGACATACTAGTTAAAAGTTTTGTTACTTTATAGAAGAAATT
TTGAGTTTTTGTTTTTTTTTAATAAATAAATAAACATAAATAAATTGTTTGTTGAATTTATTATTAGTAT
GTAAGTGTAAATATAATAAAACTTAATATCTATTCAAATTAATAAATAAACCTCGATATACAGACCGATA
AAACACATGCGTCAATTTTACGCATGATTATCTTTAACGTACGTCACAATATGATTATCTTTCTAGGGTT
AAAAGGGCGAATTCGCGGCCGCTAAATTCAATTCGCCCTATAGTGAGTCGTATTACAATTCACTGGCCGT
CGTTTTACAACGTCGTGACTGGGAAAACCCTGGCGTTACCCAACTTAATCGCCTTGCAGCACATCCCCCT
TTCGCCAGCTGGCGTAATAGCGAAGAGGCCCGCACCGATCGCCCTTCCCAACAGTTGCGCAGCCTATACG
TACGGCAGTTTAAGGTTTACACCTATAAAAGAGAGAGCCGTTATCGTCTGTTTGTGGATGTACAGAGTGA
TATTATTGACACGCCGGGGCGACGGATGGTGATCCCCCTGGCCAGTGCACGTCTGCTGTCAGATAAAGTC
TCCCGTGAACTTTACCCGGTGGTGCATATCGGGGATGAAAGCTGGCGCATGATGACCACCGATATGGCCA
GTGTGCCGGTCTCCGTTATCGGGGAAGAAGTGGCTGATCTCAGCCACCGCGAAAATGACATCAAAAACGC
CATTAACCTGATGTTCTGGGGAATATAAATGTCAGGCATGAGATTATCAAAAAGGATCTTCACCTAGATC
CTTTTCACGTAGAAAGCCAGTCCGCAGAAACGGTGCTGACCCCGGATGAATGTCAGCTACTGGGCTATCT
GGACAAGGGAAAACGCAAGCGCAAAGAGAAAGCAGGTAGCTTGCAGTGGGCTTACATGGCGATAGCTAGA
CTGGGCGGTTTTATGGACAGCAAGCGAACCGGAATTGCCAGCTGGGGCGCCCTCTGGTAAGGTTGGGAAG
CCCTGCAAAGTAAACTGGATGGCTTTCTTGCCGCCAAGGATCTGATGGCGCAGGGGATCAAGCTCTGATC
AAGAGACAGGATGAGGATCGTTTCGCATGATTGAACAAGATGGATTGCACGCAGGTTCTCCGGCCGCTTG
GGTGGAGAGGCTATTCGGCTATGACTGGGCACAACAGACAATCGGCTGCTCTGATGCCGCCGTGTTCCGG
CTGTCAGCGCAGGGGCGCCCGGTTCTTTTTGTCAAGACCGACCTGTCCGGTGCCCTGAATGAACTGCAAG
ACGAGGCAGCGCGGCTATCGTGGCTGGCCACGACGGGCGTTCCTTGCGCAGCTGTGCTCGACGTTGTCAC
TGAAGCGGGAAGGGACTGGCTGCTATTGGGCGAAGTGCCGGGGCAGGATCTCCTGTCATCTCACCTTGCT
CCTGCCGAGAAAGTATCCATCATGGCTGATGCAATGCGGCGGCTGCATACGCTTGATCCGGCTACCTGCC
CATTCGACCACCAAGCGAAACATCGCATCGAGCGAGCACGTACTCGGATGGAAGCCGGTCTTGTCGATCA
GGATGATCTGGACGAAGAGCATCAGGGGCTCGCGCCAGCCGAACTGTTCGCCAGGCTCAAGGCGAGCATG
CCCGACGGCGAGGATCTCGTCGTGACCCATGGCGATGCCTGCTTGCCGAATATCATGGTGGAAAATGGCC
GCTTTTCTGGATTCATCGACTGTGGCCGGCTGGGTGTGGCGGACCGCTATCAGGACATAGCGTTGGCTAC
CCGTGATATTGCTGAAGAGCTTGGCGGCGAATGGGCTGACCGCTTCCTCGTGCTTTACGGTATCGCCGCT
CCCGATTCGCAGCGCATCGCCTTCTATCGCCTTCTTGACGAGTTCTTCTGAATTATTAACGCTTACAATT
TCCTGATGCGGTATTTTCTCCTTACGCATCTGTGCGGTATTTCACACCGCATCAGGTGGCACTTTTCGGG
GAAATGTGCGCGGAACCCCTATTTGTTTATTTTTCTAAATACATTCAAATATGTATCCGCTCATGAGATT
ATCAAAAAGGATCTTCACCTAGATCCTTTTAAATTAAAAATGAAGTTTTAAATCAATCTAAAGTATATAT
GAGTAAACTTGGTCTGACAGTTACCAATGCTTAATCAGTGAGGCACCTATCTCAGCGATCTGTCTATTTC
GTTCATCCATAGTTGCCTGACTCCCCGTCGTGTAGATAACTACGATACGGGAGGGCTTACCATCTGGCCC
CAGTGCTGCAATGATACCGCGAGACCCACGCTCACCGGCTCCAGATTTATCAGCAATAAACCAGCCAGCC
GGAAGGGCCGAGCGCAGAAGTGGTCCTGCAACTTTATCCGCCTCCATCCAGTCTATTAATTGTTGCCGGG
AAGCTAGAGTAAGTAGTTCGCCAGTTAATAGTTTGCGCAACGTTGTTGCCATTGCTACAGGCATCGTGGT
GTCACGCTCGTCGTTTGGTATGGCTTCATTCAGCTCCGGTTCCCAACGATCAAGGCGAGTTACATGATCC
CCCATGTTGTGCAAAAAAGCGGTTAGCTCCTTCGGTCCTCCGATCGTTGTCAGAAGTAAGTTGGCCGCAG
TGTTATCACTCATGGTTATGGCAGCACTGCATAATTCTCTTACTGTCATGCCATCCGTAAGATGCTTTTC
TGTGACTGGTGAGTACTCAACCAAGTCATTCTGAGAATAGTGTATGCGGCGACCGAGTTGCTCTTGCCCG
GCGTCAATACGGGATAATACCGCGCCACATAGCAGAACTTTAAAAGTGCTCATCATTGGAAAACGTTCTT
CGGGGCGAAAACTCTCAAGGATCTTACCGCTGTTGAGATCCAGTTCGATGTAACCCACTCGTGCACCCAA
CTGATCTTCAGCATCTTTTACTTTCACCAGCGTTTCTGGGTGAGCAAAAACAGGAAGGCAAAATGCCGCA
AAAAAGGGAATAAGGGCGACACGGAAATGTTGAATACTCATACTCTTCCTTTTTCAATATTATTGAAGCA
TTTATCAGGGTTATTGTCTCATGACCAAAATCCCTTAACGTGAGTTTTCGTTCCACTGAGCGTCAGACCC
CGTAGAAAAGATCAAAGGATCTTCTTGAGATCCTTTTTTTCTGCGCGTAATCTGCTGCTTGCAAACAAAA
AAACCACCGCTACCAGCGGTGGTTTGTTTGCCGGATCAAGAGCTACCAACTCTTTTTCCGAAGGTAACTG
GCTTCAGCAGAGCGCAGATACCAAATACTGTTCTTCTAGTGTAGCCGTAGTTAGGCCACCACTTCAAGAA
CTCTGTAGCACCGCCTACATACCTCGCTCTGCTAATCCTGTTACCAGTGGCTGCTGCCAGTGGCGATAAG
TCGTGTCTTACCGGGTTGGACTCAAGACGATAGTTACCGGATAAGGCGCAGCGGTCGGGCTGAACGGGGG
GTTCGTGCACACAGCCCAGCTTGGAGCGAACGACCTACACCGAACTGAGATACCTACAGCGTGAGCTATG
AGAAAGCGCCACGCTTCCCGAAGGGAGAAAGGCGGACAGGTATCCGGTAAGCGGCAGGGTCGGAACAGGA
GAGCGCACGAGGGAGCTTCCAGGGGGAAACGCCTGGTATCTTTATAGTCCTGTCGGGTTTCGCCACCTCT
GACTTGAGCGTCGATTTTTGTGATGCTCGTCAGGGGGGCGGAGCCTATGGAAAAACGCCAGCAACGCGGC
CTTTTTACGGTTCCTGGCCTTTTGCTGGCCTTTTGCTCACATGTTCTTTCCTGCGTTATCCCCTGATTCT
GTGGATAACCGTATTACCGCCTTTGAGTGAGCTGATACCGCTCGCCGCAGCCGAACGACCGAGCGCAGCG
AGTCAGTGAGCGAGGAAGCGGAAG
